Addgene plasmid #146664: pLNHA-C1-HsPatL1_353-770_J
Purpose: Mammalian Expression of HsPatL1_353-770
Depositing lab: Elisa Izaurralde. Depositing organization: Max Planck Institute for Developmental Biology. Publication: The C-terminal alpha-alpha superhelix of Pat is required for mRNA decapping in metazoa. Braun JE, Tritschler F, Haas G, Igreja C, Truffault V, Weichenrieder O, Izaurralde E. EMBO J. 2010 Jul 21. 29(14):2368-80. 10.1038/emboj.2010.124 PubMed 20543818.
Backbone
  Vector backbone: Unknown
  Vector type: Mammalian Expression
Growth in bacteria
  Bacterial resistance: Kanamycin, 50 μg/mL
  Growth temperature: 37°C
  Growth strain: DH5alpha
  Copy number: High Copy
Gene/Insert
  Gene/Insert name: HsPatL1_353-770
  Species: H. sapiens (human)
  Entrez Gene: PATL1 (a.k.a. Pat1b, hPat1b)
  Cloning method: Unknown
Terms and licenses: Academic/Nonprofit Terms; Industry Terms: Not Available to Industry
Depositor comments: ORF extracted from NCBI: NM_152716.2 Plasmids from this collection were made available to the research community and donated after the lab closed. Please note that the sequence provided by the depositing laboratory may be theoretical/predicted or based on Sanger sequencing results. There may be discrepancies between sequencing results obtained by Addgene and the depositor sequence. If an Addgene verified sequence is not available, please contact before placing your order to request that our lab fully sequence the plasmid.
How to cite: pLNHA-C1-HsPatL1_353-770_J was a gift from Elisa Izaurralde (Addgene plasmid # 146664 ; http://n2t.net/addgene:146664 ; RRID:Addgene_146664)
