[The description below was written by a language model from this plasmid's Addgene catalogue record and pLannotate feature annotations shown in this document.]
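Description:
pLNHA-C1-HsPatL1_353-770_J is a 5,383-nt mammalian expression plasmid that produces a C-terminal fragment (residues 353–770) of human PATL1 (also called Pat1b), a protein involved in mRNA decapping. The catalogue lists the backbone as unknown. The annotated layout, however, is that of a C1-type CMV expression vector. It has a high-copy ColE1/pUC origin for propagation in E. coli, an f1 origin, and a single NeoR/KanR gene (Tn5 aminoglycoside phosphotransferase) placed behind both a bacterial bla promoter and the SV40 enhancer/early promoter, with an HSV TK polyadenylation signal. This arrangement gives kanamycin selection in bacteria and can confer G418 resistance in mammalian cells.

The expression cassette is driven by the human CMV immediate-early enhancer and promoter, followed by a short T7 promoter. The open reading frame begins with a fragment of the bacteriophage lambda N protein, then an HA epitope (annotated as a partial 3xHA match), and continues into the PATL1 coding fragment, ending at an SV40 poly(A) signal. The "LNHA" in the name matches this lambda N–HA N-terminal tag. The lambda N peptide binds boxB RNA hairpins, so fusions of this kind are commonly used in tethering assays, in which a protein is recruited to a boxB-containing reporter mRNA to test its effect on mRNA fate. The record itself states only mammalian expression as the purpose, and the HA tag allows detection or immunoprecipitation. Several short annotations (truncated HIV-1 LTR, SV40 large T antigen, ble and bGH poly(A) fragments) are probably incidental matches to vector sequence, not functional elements. The depositor notes that the sequence may be theoretical or predicted.
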