Features (pLannotate 1.2.2; 17 found; start..end, strand, type, name):
     61..364     +  enhancer       CMV enhancer: human cytomegalovirus immediate early enhancer
    365..568     +  promoter       CMV promoter: human cytomegalovirus (CMV) immediate early promoter
    564..597     +  LTR            5' LTR (truncated) (fragment): truncated 5' long terminal repeat (LTR) from HIV-1
    613..631     +  promoter       T7 promoter: promoter for bacteriophage T7 RNA polymerase
    665..730     +  CDS            N (fragment): REGN_LAMBD - Experimental evidence at protein level: Swiss-Prot protein existence level 1. Plays a role as a transcriptional antitermination factor that allows the virus to initiate its lytic phase. Activates expression of the delayed viral early genes by modifying host RNA polymerase (RNAP) into a form that is resistant to termination signals. This antitermination function requires the host NusA protein which serves to stabilize the interaction between antitermination protein N and host RNA polymerase. From Escherichia phage lambda (Bacteriophage lambda).
    755..781     +  CDS            3xHA (fragment): three tandem HA epitope tags
    779..2050    +  CDS            PATL1 (fragment): PATL1_HUMAN - Experimental evidence at protein level: Swiss-Prot protein existence level 1. (Microbial infection) In case of infection, required for translation and replication of hepatitis C virus (HCV). From Homo sapiens (Human).
   2064..2148    +  CDS            large T antigen (fragment): large T antigen from SV40 (simian virus 40)
   2171..2292    +  polyA_signal   SV40 poly(A) signal: SV40 polyadenylation signal
   2326..2754    -  rep_origin     f1 ori (sequence partly withheld): f1 bacteriophage origin of replication; arrow indicates direction of (+) strand synthesis
   2781..2885    +  promoter       AmpR promoter: bla
   2887..3244    +  promoter       SV40 promoter: SV40 enhancer and early promoter
   3279..4073    +  CDS            NeoR/KanR: aminoglycoside phosphotransferase from Tn5; aph(3')-II (or nptII); confers resistance to neomycin, kanamycin, and G418 (Geneticin®)
   4094..4246    +  CDS            ble (fragment): BLE_KLEPN - Experimental evidence at protein level: Swiss-Prot protein existence level 1. Binding protein with a strong affinity to the bleomycin family of antibiotics. Binds to CL990; an antimitotic-antibiotic compound. From Klebsiella pneumoniae.
   4305..4352    +  polyA_signal   HSV TK poly(A) signal: herpes simplex virus thymidine kinase polyadenylation signal (Cole and Stacy, 1985)
   4443..4459    -  polyA_signal   bGH poly(A) signal (fragment): bovine growth hormone polyadenylation signal
   4681..5269    +  rep_origin     ori: high-copy-number ColE1/pMB1/pBR322/pUC origin of replication
>Addgene plasmid #146664 | pLNHA-C1-HsPatL1_353-770_J | depositor full sequence | sequence record 289110 | Full Sequence
TAGTTATTAATAGTAATCAATTACGGGGTCATTAGTTCATAGCCCATATATGGAGTTCCGCGTTACATAA
CTTACGGTAAATGGCCCGCCTGGCTGACCGCCCAACGACCCCCGCCCATTGACGTCAATAATGACGTATG
TTCCCATAGTAACGCCAATAGGGACTTTCCATTGACGTCAATGGGTGGAGTATTTACGGTAAACTGCCCA
CTTGGCAGTACATCAAGTGTATCATATGCCAAGTACGCCCCCTATTGACGTCAATGACGGTAAATGGCCC
GCCTGGCATTATGCCCAGTACATGACCTTATGGGACTTTCCTACTTGGCAGTACATCTACGTATTAGTCA
TCGCTATTACCATGGTGATGCGGTTTTGGCAGTACATCAATGGGCGTGGATAGCGGTTTGACTCACGGGG
ATTTCCAAGTCTCCACCCCATTGACGTCAATGGGAGTTTGTTTTGGCACCAAAATCAACGGGACTTTCCA
AAATGTCGTAACAACTCCGCCCCATTGACGCAAATGGGCGGTAGGCGTGTACGGTGGGAGGTCTATATAA
GCAGAGCTCTCTGGCTAACTAGAGAACCCACTGCTTACTGGCTTATCGAAATTAATACGACTCACTATAG
GGAGACCCAAGCTCTAGCGCTACCGGTCGCCACCATGGACGCACAAACACGACGACGTGAGCGTCGCGCT
GAGAAACAAGCTCAATGGAAAGCTGCAAACGGTGGATCTCCTCCACATATGGCTTACCCATACGATGTTC
CAGATTACGCTCCTCCATCTCGAGCTGACACAACTCACCTCCATCCACAGCACCGTCGACTCTTGCATCA
GAGACAGCAACAGAATAGAAGTCAGCATCGGAATCTCAATGGTGCGGGAGATAGAGGAAGTCACCGGAGC
AGTCATCAAGATCATCTCCGAAAGGATCCATATGCCAATCTCATGTTGCAGCGGGAAAAGGATTGGGTCT
CTAAAATCCAGATGATGCAACTGCAAAGCACTGATCCCTACCTGGATGATTTTTATTACCAGAATTACTT
TGAAAAACTGGAGAAACTGTCAGCTGCTGAAGAAATACAAGGTGATGGCCCTAAGAAGGAGCGCACCAAG
CTTATCACCCCTCAGGTGGCCAAACTGGAGCACGCCTATAAGCCAGTGCAATTTGAGGGCTCTTTGGGAA
AGCTTACCGTTTCTAGTGTGAATAATCCCCGAAAAATGATTGATGCTGTTGTGACATCTCGGAGTGAGGA
TGATGAGACAAAAGAAAAACAAGTTCGAGACAAGAGGAGAAAAACCCTTGTTATAATTGAGAAAACCTAC
AGCTTACTCCTTGATGTGGAGGACTATGAAAGACGTTATCTCCTAAGTCTGGAAGAAGAGCGACCTGCCC
TAATGGATGACAGAAAGCACAAAATTTGTAGCATGTATGACAACTTAAGGGGGAAATTGCCTGGACAAGA
GAGGCCTAGTGATGACCACTTTGTACAGATCATGTGTATCCGAAAAGGGAAGAGAATGGTTGCCCGTATT
CTTCCTTTCCTCTCCACAGAGCAAGCAGCTGACATTCTCATGACAACAGCCAGGAACCTCCCTTTCCTTA
TCAAGAAGGATGCACAAGATGAGGTGCTGCCATGCTTACTGAGTCCCTTCTCTCTCCTTCTCTATCATCT
TCCATCAGTGAGTATCACCAGCCTTTTGCGACAGCTAATGAACCTACCTCAAAGTGCAGCTACACCAGCA
CTCTCCAATCCTCACCTCACTGCTGTGCTCCAGAACAAGTTTGGCCTGTCACTGCTCCTCATCCTCCTGA
GCCGTGGTGAAGACCTACAGAGTTCAGACCCTGCTACAGAATCAACACAAAATAATCAGTGGACGGAGGT
GATGTTCATGGCAACACGAGAACTTCTGCGGATTCCCCAAGCAGCCCTGGCCAAGCCAATCTCTATACCT
ACAAACCTAGTGTCCCTCTTTTCTCGCTATGTTGACCGGCAGAAACTGAACTTGCTGGAGACAAAACTGC
AGCTAGTTCAGGGGATACGATAATCTAGATAACTGATCATAATCAGCCATACCACATTTGTAGAGGTTTT
ACTTGCTTTAAAAAACCTCCCACACCTCCCCCTGAACCTGAAACATAAAATGAATGCAATTGTTGTTGTT
AACTTGTTTATTGCAGCTTATAATGGTTACAAATAAAGCAATAGCATCACAAATTTCACAAATAAAGCAT
TTTTTTCACTGCATTCTAGTTGTGGTTTGTCCAAACTCATCAATGTATCTTAACGCGTAAATTGTAAGCG
TTAATATTTTGTTAAAATTCGCGTTAAATTTTTGTTAAATCAGCTCATTTTTTAACCAATAGGCCGAAAT
CGGCAAAATCCCTTATAAATCAAAAGAATAGACCGAGATAGGGT
[37 nt withheld, positions 2425-2461]
AAAGAACGTGGACTCCAACGTCAAAGG
[49 nt withheld, positions 2489-2537]
T
[91 nt withheld, positions 2539-2629]
G
[124 nt withheld, positions 2631-2754]
CAGGTGGCACTTTTCGGGGAAATGTGCGCGGAACCCCTATTTGTTTATTTTTCTAAATACATTCAAATAT
GTATCCGCTCATGAGACAATAACCCTGATAAATGCTTCAATAATATTGAAAAAGGAAGAGTCCTGAGGCG
GAAAGAACCAGCTGTGGAATGTGTGTCAGTTAGGGTGTGGAAAGTCCCCAGGCTCCCCAGCAGGCAGAAG
TATGCAAAGCATGCATCTCAATTAGTCAGCAACCAGGTGTGGAAAGTCCCCAGGCTCCCCAGCAGGCAGA
AGTATGCAAAGCATGCATCTCAATTAGTCAGCAACCATAGTCCCGCCCCTAACTCCGCCCATCCCGCCCC
TAACTCCGCCCAGTTCCGCCCATTCTCCGCCCCATGGCTGACTAATTTTTTTTATTTATGCAGAGGCCGA
GGCCGCCTCGGCCTCTGAGCTATTCCAGAAGTAGTGAGGAGGCTTTTTTGGAGGCCTAGGCTTTTGCAAA
GATCGATCAAGAGACAGGATGAGGATCGTTTCGCATGATTGAACAAGATGGATTGCACGCAGGTTCTCCG
GCCGCTTGGGTGGAGAGGCTATTCGGCTATGACTGGGCACAACAGACAATCGGCTGCTCTGATGCCGCCG
TGTTCCGGCTGTCAGCGCAGGGGCGCCCGGTTCTTTTTGTCAAGACCGACCTGTCCGGTGCCCTGAATGA
ACTGCAAGACGAGGCAGCGCGGCTATCGTGGCTGGCCACGACGGGCGTTCCTTGCGCAGCTGTGCTCGAC
GTTGTCACTGAAGCGGGAAGGGACTGGCTGCTATTGGGCGAAGTGCCGGGGCAGGATCTCCTGTCATCTC
ACCTTGCTCCTGCCGAGAAAGTATCCATCATGGCTGATGCAATGCGGCGGCTGCATACGCTTGATCCGGC
TACCTGCCCATTCGACCACCAAGCGAAACATCGCATCGAGCGAGCACGTACTCGGATGGAAGCCGGTCTT
GTCGATCAGGATGATCTGGACGAAGAGCATCAGGGGCTCGCGCCAGCCGAACTGTTCGCCAGGCTCAAGG
CGAGCATGCCCGACGGCGAGGATCTCGTCGTGACCCATGGCGATGCCTGCTTGCCGAATATCATGGTGGA
AAATGGCCGCTTTTCTGGATTCATCGACTGTGGCCGGCTGGGTGTGGCGGACCGCTATCAGGACATAGCG
TTGGCTACCCGTGATATTGCTGAAGAGCTTGGCGGCGAATGGGCTGACCGCTTCCTCGTGCTTTACGGTA
TCGCCGCTCCCGATTCGCAGCGCATCGCCTTCTATCGCCTTCTTGACGAGTTCTTCTGAGCGGGACTCTG
GGGTTCGAAATGACCGACCAAGCGACGCCCAACCTGCCATCACGAGATTTCGATTCCACCGCCGCCTTCT
ATGAAAGGTTGGGCTTCGGAATCGTTTTCCGGGACGCCGGCTGGATGATCCTCCAGCGCGGGGATCTCAT
GCTGGAGTTCTTCGCCCACCCTAGGGGGAGGCTAACTGAAACACGGAAGGAGACAATACCGGAAGGAACC
CGCGCTATGACGGCAATAAAAAGACAGAATAAAACGCACGGTGTTGGGTCGTTTGTTCATAAACGCGGGG
TTCGGTCCCAGGGCTGGCACTCTGTCGATACCCCACCGAGACCCCATTGGGGCCAATACGCCCGCGTTTC
TTCCTTTTCCCCACCCCACCCCCCAAGTTCGGGTGAAGGCCCAGGGCTCGCAGCCAACGTCGGGGCGGCA
GGCCCTGCCATAGCCTCAGGTTACTCATATATACTTTAGATTGATTTAAAACTTCATTTTTAATTTAAAA
GGATCTAGGTGAAGATCCTTTTTGATAATCTCATGACCAAAATCCCTTAACGTGAGTTTTCGTTCCACTG
AGCGTCAGACCCCGTAGAAAAGATCAAAGGATCTTCTTGAGATCCTTTTTTTCTGCGCGTAATCTGCTGC
TTGCAAACAAAAAAACCACCGCTACCAGCGGTGGTTTGTTTGCCGGATCAAGAGCTACCAACTCTTTTTC
CGAAGGTAACTGGCTTCAGCAGAGCGCAGATACCAAATACTGTCCTTCTAGTGTAGCCGTAGTTAGGCCA
CCACTTCAAGAACTCTGTAGCACCGCCTACATACCTCGCTCTGCTAATCCTGTTACCAGTGGCTGCTGCC
AGTGGCGATAAGTCGTGTCTTACCGGGTTGGACTCAAGACGATAGTTACCGGATAAGGCGCAGCGGTCGG
GCTGAACGGGGGGTTCGTGCACACAGCCCAGCTTGGAGCGAACGACCTACACCGAACTGAGATACCTACA
GCGTGAGCTATGAGAAAGCGCCACGCTTCCCGAAGGGAGAAAGGCGGACAGGTATCCGGTAAGCGGCAGG
GTCGGAACAGGAGAGCGCACGAGGGAGCTTCCAGGGGGAAACGCCTGGTATCTTTATAGTCCTGTCGGGT
TTCGCCACCTCTGACTTGAGCGTCGATTTTTGTGATGCTCGTCAGGGGGGCGGAGCCTATGGAAAAACGC
CAGCAACGCGGCCTTTTTACGGTTCCTGGCCTTTTGCTGGCCTTTTGCTCACATGTTCTTTCCTGCGTTA
TCCCCTGATTCTGTGGATAACCGTATTACCGCCATGCAT
